>Addgene plasmid #32519 | pHAGE-CMV-Rheb-IRES-eGFP-W | addgene partial sequence | sequence record 38166 | CMV-F 5'-CGCAAATGGGCGGTAGGCGTG-3'
GAGCTCGTTTAGTGACCGTCAGATCGCCTGGAGACGCCATCCACGCTGTTTTGACCTCCATAGAAGACAC
CGGCGGCCGCACCATGCCTCAGTCCAAGTCCCGGAAGATCGCCATCCTGGGCTATCGGTCTGTGGGAAAG
TCCTCATTGACAATTCAGTTTGTTGAAGGTCAATTTGTTGATTCCTACGATCCAACCATAGAAAACACAT
TCACCAAGCTGATCACAGTAAATGGGCAAGAGTATCATCTTCAGCTTGTAGACACAGCAGGGCAGGATGA
ATATTCCATTTTTCCTCAGACATACTCCATAGATATTAATGGTTATATTCTTGTGTATTCTGTTACATCA
ATCAAAAGCTTTGAAGTAATTAAAGTTATCCACGGCAAGCTGTTGGACATGGTGGGGAAAGTGCAGATAC
CGATTATGTTAGTCGGAAATAAGAAGGACCTGCATATGGAAAGGGTGATCAGTTATGAAGAAGGAAAGGC
TTTGGCAGAATCTTGGAATGCAGCTTTTTTGGAATCTTCTGCAAAAGAAAATCAGACTGCTGTGGATGTT
TTTAGAAGGATAATTTTGGAAGCAGAAAAGATTGACGGAGCGGCTTCACAAGGGAAGTCTTCGTGCTCGG
TGATGTGAGGATCCCTCCCCCCCCCCTAACGTTACTGGCCGAAGCCGCTTGGAATAAGGCCGGTGTGCGT
TTGTCTATATGTTATTTTCCACCATATTGCCGTCTTTTGGCAATGTGAGGGCCCGGAAACCTGGCCCTGT
CTTCT
