[The description below was written by a language model from this plasmid's Addgene catalogue record.]
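Description:
pHAGE-CMV-Rheb-IRES-eGFP-W is a lentiviral transfer plasmid for mammalian expression of rat Rheb together with a green fluorescent reporter. It is built on the pHAGE-CMV-IRES family of lentiviral vectors; the immediate parent, pHAGE-CMV-eGFP-IRES-eGFP-W, is recorded as about 8.45 kb without the insert. In bacteria the plasmid is maintained at high copy under ampicillin selection, and a recombination-deficient strain is specified, as is common for lentiviral plasmids whose repeated LTR sequences can be unstable. No feature table accompanies the record, so the origin of replication, LTR configuration and packaging elements are not individually documented here.

The payload is a bicistronic cassette driven by the CMV promoter. Rheb, a small GTPase that acts downstream of the Tsc1/Tsc2 complex, was inserted between the NotI and BamHI sites, both of which remain intact. This replaced the first of the parent vector's two eGFP copies. The remaining eGFP lies downstream of an internal ribosome entry site, so a single transcript yields untagged Rheb by cap-dependent translation and eGFP by IRES-mediated translation, allowing transduced or transfected cells to be identified by fluorescence. The "W" in the name most likely denotes a WPRE, a post-transcriptional element that enhances transgene expression, although the record does not spell this out.

The associated publication concerns Tsc2-Rheb signalling in EphA-mediated axon guidance, which suggests the construct was used to overexpress Rheb in neurons while marking the expressing cells. It can be packaged into lentiviral particles with helper plasmids or used directly for transient expression.
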