Addgene plasmid #32519: pHAGE-CMV-Rheb-IRES-eGFP-W
Depositing lab: Mustafa Sahin. Depositing organization: Boston Children's Hospital. Publication: Tsc2-Rheb signaling regulates EphA-mediated axon guidance. Nie D, Di Nardo A, Han JM, Baharanyi H, Kramvis I, Huynh T, Dabora S, Codeluppi S, Pandolfi PP, Pasquale EB, Sahin M. Nat Neurosci. 2010 Feb;13(2):163-72. Epub 2010 Jan 10. 10.1038/nn.2477 PubMed 20062052.
Backbone
  Vector backbone: pHAGE-CMV-eGFP-IRES-eGFP-W
  Backbone size w/o insert (bp): 8450
  Vector type: Mammalian Expression, Lentiviral
Growth in bacteria
  Bacterial resistance: Ampicillin, 100 μg/mL
  Growth temperature: 37°C
  Growth strain: Stbl3
  Copy number: High Copy
Gene/Insert
  Gene/Insert name: Rheb
  Species: R. norvegicus (rat)
  Entrez Gene: Rheb
  Promoter: CMV
  Cloning method: Restriction Enzyme; 5′ cloning site NotI (not destroyed); 3′ cloning site BamHI (not destroyed)
  Sequencing primers: 5′ CMV forward
Terms and licenses: Academic/Nonprofit Terms; Industry Terms: Not Available to Industry
Depositor comments: Cloning of Rheb into the NotI and BamHI sites of pHAGE-CMV-eGFP-IRES-eGFP-W replaces the first copy of eGFP. The original pHAGE-CMV-IRES lentiviral vector is from Dr Richard C. Mulligan at Harvard (Mostoslavsky G et al., 2005).
How to cite: pHAGE-CMV-Rheb-IRES-eGFP-W was a gift from Mustafa Sahin (Addgene plasmid # 32519 ; http://n2t.net/addgene:32519 ; RRID:Addgene_32519)
